>Addgene plasmid #162377 | pGP-AAV-syn-FLEX-jGCaMP8s-WPRE | addgene full sequence | sequence record 318372 | Addgene NGS Result
GCGCTCGCTCGCTCACTGAGGCCGCCCGGGCAAAGCCCGGGCGTCGGGCGACCTTTGGTCGCCCGGCCTC
AGTGAGCGAGCGAGCGCGCAGAGAGGGAGTGGCCAACTCCATCACTAGGGGTTCCTTGTAGTTAATGATT
AACCCGCCATGCTACTTATCTACGTAGCCATGCTCTAGGAAGATCTCTGCAGAGGGCCCTGCGTATGAGT
GCAAGTGGGTTTTAGGACCAGGATGAGGCGGGGTGGGGGTGCCTACCTGACGACCGACCCCGACCCACTG
GACAAGCACCCAACCCCCATTCCCCAAATTGCGCATCCCCTATCAGAGAGGGGGAGGGGAAACAGGATGC
GGCGAGGCGCGTGCGCACTGCCAGCTTCAGCACCGCGGACAGTGCCTTCGCCCCCGCCTGGCGGCGCGCG
CCACCGCCGCCTCAGCACTGAAGGCGCGCTGACGTCACTCGCCGGTCCCCCGCAAACTCCCCTTCCCGGC
CACCTTGGTCGCGTCCGCGCCGCCGCCGGCCCAGCCGGACCGCACCACGCGAGGCGCGAGATAGGGGGGC
ACGGGCGCGACCATCTGCGCTGCGGCGCCGGCGACTCAGCGCTGCCTCAGTCTGCGGTGGGCAGCGGAGG
AGTCGTGTCGTGCCTGAGAGCGCAGTCGAATTCAAGCTGCTAGCAAGGATCCCCATAACTTCGTATAAAG
TATCCTATACGAAGTTATATCAAAATAGGAAGACCAATGCTTCACCATCGACCCGAATTGCCAAGCATCA
CCATCGACCCATAACTTCGTATAATGTATGCTATACGAAGTTATACTAGAGCTTTCACTTCGCTGTCATC
ATTTGTACAAACTCTTCGTAGTTTACCTGACCATCCCCATCGATGTCTGCTTCCCTGATCATTTCATCAA
CCTCTTCATCTGTTAACTTCTCTCCAAGGTTTGTCATCACGTGGCGAAGCTCTGCTGCACTGATGTAGCC
ATTGCCATCCTTATCAAACACACCGAACGCTTCTCTAATTTCTTCTTCCGTGTCCCTGTATTTCATTTTT
CTTGCCATCATTGTCAGGAACTCAGGGAAGTCGATTGTGCCGTCACCGTCGGCATCTACTTCATTGATCA
TGTCCTGCAGCTCTGCTTCTGTGGGGTTGTGTCCGAGAGACCGCATCACCGTCCCCAGCTCCTTGGTTGT
TATTGTCCCATCCCCGTCCTTGTCAAATAGGGAGAAAGCCTCTTTGTATTCTGCGATCTGCTCTTCAGTC
AGTTGGTCCGGCAGGTTGTACTCCAGCTTGTGCCCCAGGATGTTGCCGTCCTCCTTGAAGTCGATGCCCT
TCAGCTCGATGCGGTTCACCAGGGTGTCGCCCTCGAACTTCACCTCGGCGCGGGTCTTGTAGTTGCCGTC
GTCCTTGAAGAAGATGGTGCGCTCCTGGATGTAGCCTTCGGGCATGGCGGACTTGAAGAAGTCGTGCTGC
TTCATGTGGTCGGGGTAGCGGCTGAAGCACTGCACGCCGTAGGTCAGGGTGGTCACGAGGGTGGGCCAGG
GCACGGGCAGCTTGCCGGTGGTGCAGATGAACTTCAGGGTCAGCTTGCCGTAGGTGGCATCGCCCTCACC
CTCGCCGGACACGCTGAACTTGTGGCCGTTTACGTCGCCGTCCAGCTCGACCAGGATGGGCACCACCCCG
GTGAACAGCTCCTCGCCCTTGCTCACCATGCTCCCTCCGGTACCGCCCTTGTACAGCTCGTCCATGCCGA
GAGTGATCCCGGCGGCGGTCACGAACTCCAGCAGGACCATGTGATCGCGCTTCTCGTTGGGGTCTTTCGA
AAGTTTGGACTCCACGCTCAGGTAGTGGTTGTCGGGCAGCAGCACGGGGCCGTCGCCGATGGGGGTGTTC
TGCTGGTAGTGGTAGGCGAGCTGCACGCCGCCGTCCTCGATGTTGTGGCGGATGTGGAAGTTCGCCTTGA
TGCCGTTCTTCTGCTTGTCGGCCTTGATATAGACGTTGATCTTCAGGCCCATCAGCATGGCGATGATCTT
CACGGCGGTGGCCACCTCCTTGAAGGTCTTCTTGCGACGCGTGTGATGATGGTGATGATGCATGGTGGCG
GATCCTAGTATAACTTCGTATAGGATACTTTATACGAAGTTATCATTGGGATTCTTCCTATTTTGATCCA
AGCATCACCATCGACCCTCTAGTCCAGATCTCACCATCGACCCATAACTTCGTATAGCATACATTATACG
AAGTTATGTCCCTCGAAGAGGTTCGAATTCGATATCAAGCTTATCGATAATCAACCTCTGGATTACAAAA
TTTGTGAAAGATTGACTGGTATTCTTAACTATGTTGCTCCTTTTACGCTATGTGGATACGCTGCTTTAAT
GCCTTTGTATCATGCTATTGCTTCCCGTATGGCTTTCATTTTCTCCTCCTTGTATAAATCCTGGTTGCTG
TCTCTTTATGAGGAGTTGTGGCCCGTTGTCAGGCAACGTGGCGTGGTGTGCACTGTGTTTGCTGACGCAA
CCCCCACTGGTTGGGGCATTGCCACCACCTGTCAGCTCCTTTCCGGGACTTTCGCTTTCCCCCTCCCTAT
TGCCACGGCGGAACTCATCGCCGCCTGCCTTGCCCGCTGCTGGACAGGGGCTCGGCTGTTGGGCACTGAC
AATTCCGTGGTGTTGTCGGGGAAATCATCGTCCTTTCCTTGGCTGCTCGCCTGTGTTGCCACCTGGATTC
TGCGCGGGACGTCCTTCTGCTACGTCCCTTCGGCCCTCAATCCAGCGGACCTTCCTTCCCGCGGCCTGCT
GCCGGCTCTGCGGCCTCTTCCGCGTCTTCGCCTTCGCCCTCAGACGAGTCGGATCTCCCTTTGGGCCGCC
TCCCCGCATCGATACCGTCGACCCGGGCGGCCGCTTCGAGCAGACATGATAAGATACATTGATGAGTTTG
GACAAACCACAACTAGAATGCAGTGAAAAAAATGCTTTATTTGTGAAATTTGTGATGCTATTGCTTTATT
TGTAACCATTATAAGCTGCAATAAACAAGTTAACAACAACAATTGCATTCATTTTATGTTTCAGGTTCAG
GGGGAGATGTGGGAGGTTTTTTAAAGCAAGTAAAACCTCTACAAATGTGGTAAAATCGATAAGGATCTTC
CTAGAGCATGGCTACGTAGATAAGTAGCATGGCGGGTTAATCATTAACTACAAGGAACCCCTAGTGATGG
AGTTGGCCACTCCCTCTCTGCGCGCTCGCTCGCTCACTGAGGCCGGGCGACCAAAGGTCGCCCGACGCCC
GGGCTTTGCCCGGGCGGCCTCAGTGAGCGAGCGAGCGCGCAGCTGCATTAATGAATCGGCCAACGCGCGG
GGAGAGGCGGTTTGCGTATTGGGCGCTCTTCCGCTTCCTCGCTCACTGACTCGCTGCGCTCGGTCGTTCG
GCTGCGGCGAGCGGTATCAGCTCACTCAAAGGCGGTAATACGGTTATCCACAGAATCAGGGGATAACGCA
GGAAAGAACATGTGAGCAAAAGGCCAGCAAAAGGCCAGGAACCGTAAAAAGGCCGCGTTGCTGGCGTTTT
TCCATAGGCTCCGCCCCCCTGACGAGCATCACAAAAATCGACGCTCAAGTCAGAGGTGGCGAAACCCGAC
AGGACTATAAAGATACCAGGCGTTTCCCCCTGGAAGCTCCCTCGTGCGCTCTCCTGTTCCGACCCTGCCG
CTTACCGGATACCTGTCCGCCTTTCTCCCTTCGGGAAGCGTGGCGCTTTCTCATAGCTCACGCTGTAGGT
ATCTCAGTTCGGTGTAGGTCGTTCGCTCCAAGCTGGGCTGTGTGCACGAACCCCCCGTTCAGCCCGACCG
CTGCGCCTTATCCGGTAACTATCGTCTTGAGTCCAACCCGGTAAGACACGACTTATCGCCACTGGCAGCA
GCCACTGGTAACAGGATTAGCAGAGCGAGGTATGTAGGCGGTGCTACAGAGTTCTTGAAGTGGTGGCCTA
ACTACGGCTACACTAGAAGAACAGTATTTGGTATCTGCGCTCTGCTGAAGCCAGTTACCTTCGGAAAAAG
AGTTGGTAGCTCTTGATCCGGCAAACAAACCACCGCTGGTAGCGGTGGTTTTTTTGTTTGCAAGCAGCAG
ATTACGCGCAGAAAAAAAGGATCTCAAGAAGATCCTTTGATCTTTTCTACGGGGTCTGACGCTCAGTGGA
ACGAAAACTCACGTTAAGGGATTTTGGTCATGAGATTATCAAAAAGGATCTTCACCTAGATCCTTTTAAA
TTAAAAATGAAGTTTTAAATCAATCTAAAGTATATATGAGTAAACTTGGTCTGACAGTTACCAATGCTTA
ATCAGTGAGGCACCTATCTCAGCGATCTGTCTATTTCGTTCATCCATAGTTGCCTGACTCCCCGTCGTGT
AGATAACTACGATACGGGAGGGCTTACCATCTGGCCCCAGTGCTGCAATGATACCGCGAGACCCACGCTC
ACCGGCTCCAGATTTATCAGCAATAAACCAGCCAGCCGGAAGGGCCGAGCGCAGAAGTGGTCCTGCAACT
TTATCCGCCTCCATCCAGTCTATTAATTGTTGCCGGGAAGCTAGAGTAAGTAGTTCGCCAGTTAATAGTT
TGCGCAACGTTGTTGCCATTGCTACAGGCATCGTGGTGTCACGCTCGTCGTTTGGTATGGCTTCATTCAG
CTCCGGTTCCCAACGATCAAGGCGAGTTACATGATCCCCCATGTTGTGCAAAAAAGCGGTTAGCTCCTTC
GGTCCTCCGATCGTTGTCAGAAGTAAGTTGGCCGCAGTGTTATCACTCATGGTTATGGCAGCACTGCATA
ATTCTCTTACTGTCATGCCATCCGTAAGATGCTTTTCTGTGACTGGTGAGTACTCAACCAAGTCATTCTG
AGAATAGTGTATGCGGCGACCGAGTTGCTCTTGCCCGGCGTCAATACGGGATAATACCGCGCCACATAGC
AGAACTTTAAAAGTGCTCATCATTGGAAAACGTTCTTCGGGGCGAAAACTCTCAAGGATCTTACCGCTGT
TGAGATCCAGTTCGATGTAACCCACTCGTGCACCCAACTGATCTTCAGCATCTTTTACTTTCACCAGCGT
TTCTGGGTGAGCAAAAACAGGAAGGCAAAATGCCGCAAAAAAGGGAATAAGGGCGACACGGAAATGTTGA
ATACTCATACTCTTCCTTTTTCAATATTATTGAAGCATTTATCAGGGTTATTGTCTCATGAGCGGATACA
TATTTGAATGTATTTAGAAAAATAAACAAATAGGGGTTCCGCGCACATTTCCCCGAAAAGTGCCACCTAA
ATTGTAAGCGTTAATATTTTGTTAAAATTCGCGTTAAATTTTTGTTAAATCAGCTCATTTTTTAACCAAT
AGGCCGAAATCGGCAAAATCCCTTATAAATCAAAAGAATAGACCGAGATAGGGT
[37 nt withheld, positions 5445-5481]
AAAGAACGTGGACTCCAACGTCAAAGG
[49 nt withheld, positions 5509-5557]
T
[91 nt withheld, positions 5559-5649]
G
[124 nt withheld, positions 5651-5774]
CCCATTCGCCATTCAGGCTGCGCAACTGTTGGGAAGGGCGATCGGTGCGGGCCTCTTCGCTATTACGCCA
GCTGC
Features (pLannotate 1.2.2; 18 found; start..end, strand, type, name):
    208..655     +  promoter       hSyn promoter: human synapsin I promoter; confers neuron-specific expression (Kügler et al., 2003)
    685..718     -  protein_bind   lox2272: Cre-mediated recombination occurs in the 8-bp core sequence (GGATACTT). lox2272 sites are compatible with each other, but incompatible with loxP or loxN sites (Lee and Saito, 1988). Cre recombinase
    781..814     -  protein_bind   loxP: Cre-mediated recombination occurs in the 8-bp core sequence (GCATACAT). Cre recombinase
    825..1997    -  CDS            GCaMP6s (fragment): improved fluorescent protein-based calcium sensor (Chen et al., 2013)
   2110..2143    +  protein_bind   lox2272: Cre-mediated recombination occurs in the 8-bp core sequence (GGATACTT). lox2272 sites are compatible with each other, but incompatible with loxP or loxN sites (Lee and Saito, 1988). Cre recombinase
   2214..2247    +  protein_bind   loxP: Cre-mediated recombination occurs in the 8-bp core sequence (GCATACAT). Cre recombinase
   2265..2289    +  misc_feature   MCS (fragment): pBluescript multiple cloning site
   2289..2877    +  misc_feature   WPRE: woodchuck hepatitis virus posttranscriptional regulatory element
   2920..3041    -  polyA_signal   SV40 poly(A) signal: SV40 polyadenylation signal
   3064..3132    -  CDS            large T antigen (fragment): large T antigen from SV40 (simian virus 40)
   3203..3336    +  repeat_region  AAV2 ITR: inverted terminal repeat of adeno-associated virus serotype 2 inverted
   3330..3386    -  CDS            lacI (fragment): lac repressor; lacI; The lac repressor binds to the lac operator to inhibit transcription in E. coli. This inhibition can be relieved by adding lactose or isopropyl-β-D-thiogalactopyranoside (IPTG).
   3569..4157    -  rep_origin     ori: high-copy-number ColE1/pMB1/pBR322/pUC origin of replication
   4328..5188    -  CDS            AmpR: β-lactamase; bla; confers resistance to ampicillin, carbenicillin, and related antibiotics
   5189..5293    -  promoter       AmpR promoter: bla
   5346..5774    -  rep_origin     f1 ori (sequence partly withheld): f1 bacteriophage origin of replication; arrow indicates direction of (+) strand synthesis
   5779..5848    -  CDS            lacZα (fragment): LacZα fragment of β-galactosidase; lacZ fragment
   5843..126     -  repeat_region  AAV2 ITR (fragment) (across the origin): inverted terminal repeat of adeno-associated virus serotype 2 inverted
