[The description below was written by a language model from this plasmid's Addgene catalogue record and pLannotate feature annotations shown in this document.]
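Description:
pGP-AAV-syn-FLEX-jGCaMP8s-WPRE is an AAV transfer plasmid built on the AAV-Syn-FLEX backbone for Cre-dependent, neuron-restricted expression of the genetically encoded calcium indicator jGCaMP8s. The 5.8 kb plasmid is maintained in E. coli through a ColE1/pUC-type origin and selected with ampicillin via the β-lactamase gene. An f1 phage origin is also present. The catalogue lists it as low copy and propagated in a recombination-deficient strain, a common precaution for preserving the AAV2 inverted terminal repeats. These ITRs flank the expression cassette and provide the signals for replication and packaging of the genome into AAV particles.

Between the ITRs, the human synapsin I promoter drives the payload, which sits in reverse orientation between two pairs of incompatible recombination sites, lox2272 and loxP, arranged as a FLEX (DIO) switch. Without Cre the coding sequence is antisense to the promoter and is not expressed. Cre recombination inverts the cassette and then excises one site of each pair, locking it in the sense orientation. The automated annotation labels the open reading frame as a GCaMP6s fragment, reflecting sequence similarity. The catalogue identifies it as jGCaMP8s (variant 688), a 1269 bp insert with components from rat, chicken and jellyfish, carrying the S26M, F286Y and Q315H mutations and an N-terminal 6xHis tag. A WPRE downstream enhances transcript stability and expression. An SV40 polyadenylation signal follows, although it is annotated on the reverse strand.

The construct is intended for viral delivery of a fast, sensitive calcium sensor to Cre-defined neuronal populations for imaging neural activity.
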