Addgene plasmid #162377: pGP-AAV-syn-FLEX-jGCaMP8s-WPRE
Purpose: AAV-mediated expression of ultrafast protein calcium sensor under the Syn promoter, Cre-dependent expression
Depositing lab: GENIE Project. Depositing organization: HHMI, Janelia Research Campus. Publication: jGCaMP8 Fast Genetically Encoded Calcium Indicators. Zhang Y, Rózsa M, Bushey D, Zheng J, Reep D, Broussard GJ, Tsang A, Tsegaye G, Patel R, Narayan S, Li JX, Zhang R, Ahrens MB, Turner GC, Wang SS-H, Svoboda K, Korff W, Schreiter ER, Hasseman JP, Kolb I, Looger LL. Janelia Research Campus, Online Resource (2020) doi:10.25378/janelia.13148243.
Backbone
  Vector backbone: AAV-Syn-FLEX
  Backbone manufacturer: Scott Sternson
  Vector type: Mammalian Expression, AAV, Cre/Lox
Growth in bacteria
  Bacterial resistance: Ampicillin, 100 μg/mL
  Growth temperature: 30°C
  Growth strain: NEB Stable
  Copy number: Low Copy
Gene/Insert
  Gene/Insert name: jGCaMP8s (alt name: variant 688)
  Species: R. norvegicus (rat), G. gallus (chicken); A. victoria (jellyfish)
  Insert size (bp): 1269
  Mutation: S26M F286Y Q315H
  Promoter: Synapsin
  Tag / fusion protein: 6xHis (N terminal on insert)
  Cloning method: Restriction Enzyme; 5′ cloning site Unknown (unknown if destroyed); 3′ cloning site Unknown (unknown if destroyed)
Terms and licenses: Academic/Nonprofit Terms; Industry Terms: Not Available to Industry
Depositor comments: For additional description and application data, see Zhang & Rózsa et al. (2023). Fast and sensitive GCaMP calcium indicators for imaging neural populations. Nature, 615(7954), 884–891. https://doi.org/10.1038/s41586-023-05828-9.
How to cite: pGP-AAV-syn-FLEX-jGCaMP8s-WPRE was a gift from GENIE Project (Addgene plasmid # 162377 ; http://n2t.net/addgene:162377 ; RRID:Addgene_162377) For viral preps, please replace (Addgene plasmid # 162377) in the above sentence with: (Addgene viral prep # 162377-AAV1), (Addgene viral prep # 162377-AAV9), or (Addgene viral prep # 162377-AAVrg)
