>Addgene plasmid #162377 | pGP-AAV-syn-FLEX-jGCaMP8s-WPRE | depositor partial sequence | sequence record 314703 | jGCaMP8s insert reverse orientation
TCACTTCGCTGTCATCATTTGTACAAACTCTTCGTAGTTTACCTGACCATCCCCATCGATGTCTGCTTCC
CTGATCATTTCATCAACCTCTTCATCTGTTAACTTCTCTCCAAGGTTTGTCATCACGTGGCGAAGCTCTG
CTGCACTGATGTAGCCATTGCCATCCTTATCAAACACACCGAACGCTTCTCTAATTTCTTCTTCCGTGTC
CCTGTATTTCATTTTTCTTGCCATCATTGTCAGGAACTCAGGGAAGTCGATTGTGCCGTCACCGTCGGCA
TCTACTTCATTGATCATGTCCTGCAGCTCTGCTTCTGTGGGGTTGTGTCCGAGAGACCGCATCACCGTCC
CCAGCTCCTTGGTTGTTATTGTCCCATCCCCGTCCTTGTCAAATAGGGAGAAAGCCTCTTTGTATTCTGC
GATCTGCTCTTCAGTCAGTTGGTCCGGCAGGTTGTACTCCAGCTTGTGCCCCAGGATGTTGCCGTCCTCC
TTGAAGTCGATGCCCTTCAGCTCGATGCGGTTCACCAGGGTGTCGCCCTCGAACTTCACCTCGGCGCGGG
TCTTGTAGTTGCCGTCGTCCTTGAAGAAGATGGTGCGCTCCTGGATGTAGCCTTCGGGCATGGCGGACTT
GAAGAAGTCGTGCTGCTTCATGTGGTCGGGGTAGCGGCTGAAGCACTGCACGCCGTAGGTCAGGGTGGTC
ACGAGGGTGGGCCAGGGCACGGGCAGCTTGCCGGTGGTGCAGATGAACTTCAGGGTCAGCTTGCCGTAGG
TGGCATCGCCCTCACCCTCGCCGGACACGCTGAACTTGTGGCCGTTTACGTCGCCGTCCAGCTCGACCAG
GATGGGCACCACCCCGGTGAACAGCTCCTCGCCCTTGCTCACCATGCTCCCTCCGGTACCGCCCTTGTAC
AGCTCGTCCATGCCGAGAGTGATCCCGGCGGCGGTCACGAACTCCAGCAGGACCATGTGATCGCGCTTCT
CGTTGGGGTCTTTCGAAAGTTTGGACTCCACGCTCAGGTAGTGGTTGTCGGGCAGCAGCACGGGGCCGTC
GCCGATGGGGGTGTTCTGCTGGTAGTGGTAGGCGAGCTGCACGCCGCCGTCCTCGATGTTGTGGCGGATG
TGGAAGTTCGCCTTGATGCCGTTCTTCTGCTTGTCGGCCTTGATATAGACGTTGATCTTCAGGCCCATCA
GCATGGCGATGATCTTCACGGCGGTGGCCACCTCCTTGAAGGTCTTCTTGCGACGCGTGTGATGATGGTG
ATGATGCAT
